Addgene plasmid #125095: pKD265
Purpose: Expression of torR(1-134aa)-psdR(134-237aa), ompR137 chimera under PLtetO-1, output Promoter PpsdA110
Depositing lab: Jeffrey Tabor. Depositing organization: Rice University. Publication: Rewiring bacterial two-component systems by modular DNA-binding domain swapping. Schmidl SR, Ekness F, Sofjan K, Daeffler KN, Brink KR, Landry BP, Gerhardt KP, Dyulgyarov N, Sheth RU, Tabor JJ. Nat Chem Biol. 2019 Jul;15(7):690-698. doi: 10.1038/s41589-019-0286-6. Epub 2019 May 20. PubMed 31110305.
Backbone
  Vector backbone: pProTet.E333
  Total vector size (bp): 4727
  Vector type: Bacterial Expression, Synthetic Biology
Growth in bacteria
  Bacterial resistance: Chloramphenicol, 25 μg/mL
  Growth temperature: 37°C
  Growth strain: NEB-10beta
  Copy number: High Copy
Gene/Insert 1
  Gene/Insert name: torR(REC)-psdR(DBD)137
  Species: Synthetic
  Insert size (bp): 714
Gene/Insert 2
  Gene/Insert name: sfgfp (alt name: Super folder GFP)
  Species: Synthetic
  Insert size (bp): 714
Gene/Insert 3
  Gene/Insert name: tetR
  Species: Tn10 from E. coli
  Insert size (bp): 625
  GenBank ID: NC_009133.1
Terms and licenses: Academic/Nonprofit Terms; Industry Terms: Not Available to Industry
How to cite: pKD265 was a gift from Jeffrey Tabor (Addgene plasmid # 125095 ; http://n2t.net/addgene:125095 ; RRID:Addgene_125095)
