[The description below was written by a language model from this plasmid's Addgene catalogue record and pLannotate feature annotations shown in this document.]
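Description:
pKD265 is a 4.7 kb bacterial expression and synthetic-biology plasmid built on the pProTet.E333 backbone. It replicates in E. coli from a high-copy ColE1/pUC-type origin and is selected with chloramphenicol through a cat gene driven by its own promoter and followed by the lambda t0 terminator. The two sequence records (depositor and sequencing result) carry the same features in the same order, differ by a single nucleotide in length, and start at different positions on the circle.

The plasmid carries three separately terminated expression units on the same strand. The first uses the PLtetO-1 promoter, a lambda PL derivative with tet operator sites, to drive a synthetic chimeric response regulator. This chimera joins the receiver domain of TorR (residues 1–134) to the DNA-binding domain of PsdR (residues 134–237), and the catalogue labels the junction with reference to OmpR position 137. The automated annotation calls this whole reading frame torR, presumably by similarity, so the catalogue description is the better guide to its composition. The second unit is a superfolder GFP reporter. According to the catalogue it is controlled by the output promoter PpsdA110, which is not annotated in the feature tables but would sit in the unannotated gap upstream of sfGFP. The third unit expresses TetR from a fragment of the constitutive J23119 promoter. TetR represses PLtetO-1, so the level of the chimera can be set with a tetracycline-class inducer.

Together these parts let fluorescence from the PsdR-responsive promoter report the activity of the hybrid regulator. The design fits the associated work on rewiring two-component systems by swapping DNA-binding domains. No sensor kinase is encoded on this plasmid, so the cognate kinase would have to be supplied by the host or by another construct.
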