Features (pLannotate 1.2.2; 15 found; start..end, strand, type, name):
      6..92      +  terminator     rrnB T1 terminator: Escherichia coli rrnB; transcription terminator T1 from the E. coli rrnB gene
    256..844     -  rep_origin     ori: high-copy-number ColE1/pMB1/pBR322/pUC origin of replication
    932..1026    -  terminator     lambda t0 terminator: transcription terminator from phage lambda
   1050..1706    -  CDS            cat: CAT_ECOLX - Experimental evidence at protein level: Swiss-Prot protein existence level 1. This enzyme is an effector of chloramphenicol resistance in bacteria. From Escherichia coli. This protein is used as a marker in many commonly used cloning vectors, such as pACYC184.
   1707..1809    -  promoter       cat promoter: promoter of the E. coli cat gene encoding chloramphenicol acetyltransferase
   1914..1987    +  promoter       PLtetO-1 promoter: modified phage lambda PL promoter with tet operator sites (Lutz and Bujard, 1997)
   2023..2700    +  CDS            torR: TORR_ECOLI - Experimental evidence at protein level: Swiss-Prot protein existence level 1. Member of the two-component regulatory system TorS/TorR involved in the anaerobic utilization of trimethylamine-N-oxide (TMAO). Phosphorylated TorR activates the transcription of the torCAD operon by binding to four decameric boxes located in the torCAD promoter. Box1, 2 and 4 contain the DNA sequence 5'-CTGTTCATAT-3' and box3 contains the DNA sequence 5'-CCGTTCATCC-3'. Phosphorylated as well as unphosphorylated TorR negatively regulates its own expression by binding to box1 and 2. From Escherichia coli
   2760..2831    +  terminator     rrnB T1 terminator: transcription terminator T1 from the E. coli rrnB gene
   2847..2874    +  terminator     T7Te terminator: phage T7 early transcription terminator
   3126..3839    +  CDS            superfolder GFP: GFP variant that folds robustly even when fused to poorly folded proteins (Pédelacq et al., 2006)
   3866..3937    +  terminator     rrnB T1 terminator: transcription terminator T1 from the E. coli rrnB gene
   3953..3980    +  terminator     T7Te terminator: phage T7 early transcription terminator
   3987..4031    +  misc_feature   MCS (fragment): pUC18/19 multiple cloning site
   4038..4066    +  promoter       J23119 promoter (fragment): bacterial promoter (Registry of Standard Biological Parts BBa J23119)
   4101..4727    +  CDS            TetR: tetracycline repressor TetR; tetR; TetR binds to the tetracycline operator tetO to inhibit transcription. This inhibition can be relieved by adding tetracycline or doxycycline.
>Addgene plasmid #125095 | pKD265 | depositor full sequence | sequence record 239123 | pKD265 sequence 4727 bps
GGCATCAAATAAAACGAAAGGCTCAGTCGAAAGACTGGGCCTTTCGTTTTATCTGTTGTTTGTCGGTGAA
CGCTCTCCTGAGTAGGACAAATCCGCCGCCCTAGACCTAGGCGTTCGGCTGCGGCGAGCGGTATCAGCTC
ACTCAAAGGCGGTAATACGGTTATCCACAGAATCAGGGGATAACGCAGGAAAGAACATGTGAGCAAAAGG
CCAGCAAAAGGCCAGGAACCGTAAAAAGGCCGCGTTGCTGGCGTTTTTCCATAGGCTCCGCCCCCCTGAC
GAGCATCACAAAAATCGACGCTCAAGTCAGAGGTGGCGAAACCCGACAGGACTATAAAGATACCAGGCGT
TTCCCCCTGGAAGCTCCCTCGTGCGCTCTCCTGTTCCGACCCTGCCGCTTACCGGATACCTGTCCGCCTT
TCTCCCTTCGGGAAGCGTGGCGCTTTCTCAATGCTCACGCTGTAGGTATCTCAGTTCGGTGTAGGTCGTT
CGCTCCAAGCTGGGCTGTGTGCACGAACCCCCCGTTCAGCCCGACCGCTGCGCCTTATCCGGTAACTATC
GTCTTGAGTCCAACCCGGTAAGACACGACTTATCGCCACTGGCAGCAGCCACTGGTAACAGGATTAGCAG
AGCGAGGTATGTAGGCGGTGCTACAGAGTTCTTGAAGTGGTGGCCTAACTACGGCTACACTAGAAGGACA
GTATTTGGTATCTGCGCTCTGCTGAAGCCAGTTACCTTCGGAAAAAGAGTTGGTAGCTCTTGATCCGGCA
AACAAACCACCGCTGGTAGCGGTGGTTTTTTTGTTTGCAAGCAGCAGATTACGCGCAGAAAAAAAGGATC
TCAAGAAGATCCTTTGATCTTTTCTACGGGGTCTGACGCTCAGTGGAACGAAAACTCACGTTAAGGGATT
TTGGTCATGACTAGTGCTTGGATTCTCACCAATAAAAAACGCCCGGCGGCAACCGAGCGTTCTGAACAAA
TCCAGATGGAGTTCTGAGGTCATTACTGGATCTATCAACAGGAGTCCAAGCGAGCTCGATATCAAATTAC
GCCCCGCCCTGCCACTCATCGCAGTACTGTTGTAATTCATTAAGCATTCTGCCGACATGGAAGCCATCAC
AGACGGCATGATGAACCTGAATCGCCAGCGGCATCAGCACCTTGTCGCCTTGCGTATAATATTTGCCCAT
GGTGAAAACGGGGGCGAAGAAGTTGTCCATATTGGCCACGTTTAAATCAAAACTGGTGAAACTCACCCAG
GGATTGGCTGAGACGAAAAACATATTCTCAATAAACCCTTTAGGGAAATAGGCCAGGTTTTCACCGTAAC
ACGCCACATCTTGCGAATATATGTGTAGAAACTGCCGGAAATCGTCGTGGTATTCACTCCAGAGCGATGA
AAACGTTTCAGTTTGCTCATGGAAAACGGTGTAACAAGGGTGAACACTATCCCATATCACCAGCTCACCG
TCTTTCATTGCCATACGAAATTCCGGATGAGCATTCATCAGGCGGGCAAGAATGTGAATAAAGGCCGGAT
AAAACTTGTGCTTATTTTTCTTTACGGTCTTTAAAAAGGCCGTAATATCCAGCTGAACGGTCTGGTTATA
GGTACATTGAGCAACTGACTGAAATGCCTCAAAATGTTCTTTACGATGCCATTGGGATATATCAACGGTG
GTATATCCAGTGATTTTTTTCTCCATTTTAGCTTCCTTAGCTCCTGAAAATCTCGATAACTCAAAAAATA
CGCCCGGTAGTGATCTTATTTCATTATGGTGAAAGTTGGAACCTCTTACGTGCCGATCAACGTCTCATTT
TCGCCAGATATCGACGTCTAAGAAACCATTATTATCATGACATTAACCTATAAAAATAGGCGTATCACGA
GGCCCTTTCGTCTTCACCTCGAGTCCCTATCAGTGATAGAGATTGACATCCCTATCAGTGATAGAGATAC
TGAGCACATCAGCAGGACGCACTGACCTAAGCGTAAAATAAGTAAATTACACCTATACAAGTATGCCACA
TCACATTGTTATTGTTGAAGATGAGCCGGTTACCCAGGCGCGATTACAATCCTACTTCACTCAGGAGGGG
TATACCGTTTCCGTTACGGCGAGCGGTGCTGGGCTACGGGAAATTATGCAGAATCAGTCGGTAGATTTAA
TTCTGCTGGATATCAACTTACCCGATGAAAATGGCCTGATGTTAACCCGCGCCCTGCGAGAACGCTCAAC
GGTGGGGATTATTCTGGTTACCGGACGCAGCGATCGGATTGACCGTATTGTTGGGCTGGAAATGGGCGCA
GACGATTACGTCACCAAACCGCTGGAACTGCGCGAACTGGTAGTACGGGTGAAAAATCTGCTCTGGCGAA
TCGACCTCGCGCGACAAGCTCAACCGCACACTCAGGACAACTGCGTGGAGCTTGGCGGGCTGACGATTTA
TCCTGATCAGAATGAGGCCGAATGGAACAGCGTCCGGATTTTGTTTTCCCAAAAAGAATTCCAGCTTCTC
TCGATTTTTGTGAGGGAGCATAAAAAAATTGTCTCTCGTGATGAACTATTGGAGGCGTTATGGGATGACG
TTGATTTTGTCGATGACAATACGTTAACGGTCAATGTCAATCGGCTGCGGAGAAAACTGGAGAATGCAGG
ACTGACAGATTGCATTTCCACAATCAGAGGACAAGGTTATCAATTTCAAGTCAATCGGAAGGATGAAGCG
GAATGTTAATAATAATCTAGACCAGGCATCAAATAAAACGAAAGGCTCAGTCGAAAGACTGGGCCTTTCG
TTTTATCTGTTGTTTGTCGGTGAACGCTCTCTACTAGAGTCACACTGGCTCACCTTCGGGTGGGCCTTTC
TGCGTTTATAGTAAATCACTGCATAATTCGTGTCGCTCAAGGCGCACTCCCGTTCTGGATAATGTTTTTT
GCGCCGACATCATAACGGTTCTGGCAAATATTCTGAAATGAGCTGGTTAGCTAGTCACACCCTCGTGAAT
GTGACAGCATTGTAAGATTGGGGAGCGGAATTGCAAGAAAGTTCGATGGGAGGATGCTGACTTCCTTTTT
ATAATAAAGAAAAAGGAGGAGCAGAACAAAGAGGAGAAATACTAGATGCGTAAAGGCGAAGAGCTGTTCA
CTGGTGTCGTCCCTATTCTGGTGGAACTGGATGGTGATGTCAACGGTCATAAGTTTTCCGTGCGTGGCGA
GGGTGAAGGTGACGCAACTAATGGTAAACTGACGCTGAAGTTCATCTGTACTACTGGTAAACTGCCGGTA
CCTTGGCCGACTCTGGTAACGACGCTGACTTATGGTGTTCAGTGCTTTGCTCGTTATCCGGACCATATGA
AGCAGCATGACTTCTTCAAGTCCGCCATGCCGGAAGGCTATGTGCAGGAACGCACGATTTCCTTTAAGGA
TGACGGCACGTACAAAACGCGTGCGGAAGTGAAATTTGAAGGCGATACCCTGGTAAACCGCATTGAGCTG
AAAGGCATTGACTTTAAAGAAGACGGCAATATCCTGGGCCATAAGCTGGAATACAATTTTAACAGCCACA
ATGTTTACATCACCGCCGATAAACAAAAAAATGGCATTAAAGCGAATTTTAAAATTCGCCACAACGTGGA
GGATGGCAGCGTGCAGCTGGCTGATCACTACCAGCAAAACACTCCAATCGGTGATGGTCCTGTTCTGCTG
CCAGACAATCACTATCTGAGCACGCAAAGCGTTCTGTCTAAAGATCCGAACGAGAAACGCGATCATATGG
TTCTGCTGGAGTTCGTAACCGCAGCGGGCATCACGCATGGTATGGATGAACTGTACAAATGATGATAATA
ATCTAGACCAGGCATCAAATAAAACGAAAGGCTCAGTCGAAAGACTGGGCCTTTCGTTTTATCTGTTGTT
TGTCGGTGAACGCTCTCTACTAGAGTCACACTGGCTCACCTTCGGGTGGGCCTTTCTGCGTTTATAGGTA
CCCGTGGATCCTCTAGAGTCGACCTGCAGGCATGCAAGCTTTTTACGGCTAGCTCAGTCCTAGGTATAGT
GCTAGCCCAGCCAGAGAAACACTCTTTAACAGGGGGTAGTATGATGTCTCGTTTAGATAAAAGTAAAGTG
ATTAACAGCGCATTAGAGCTGCTTAATGAGGTCGGAATCGAAGGTTTAACAACCCGTAAACTCGCCCAGA
AGCTAGGTGTAGAGCAGCCTACATTGTATTGGCATGTAAAAAATAAGCGGGCTTTGCTCGACGCCTTAGC
CATTGAGATGTTAGATAGGCACCATACTCACTTTTGCCCTTTAGAAGGGGAAAGCTGGCAAGATTTTTTA
CGTAATAACGCTAAAAGTTTTAGATGTGCTTTACTAAGTCATCGCGATGGAGCAAAAGTACATTTAGGTA
CACGGCCTACAGAAAAACAGTATGAAACTCTCGAAAATCAATTAGCCTTTTTATGCCAACAAGGTTTTTC
ACTAGAGAATGCATTATATGCACTCAGCGCAGTGGGGCATTTTACTTTAGGTTGCGTATTGGAAGATCAA
GAGCATCAAGTCGCTAAAGAAGAAAGGGAAACACCTACTACTGATAGTATGCCGCCATTATTACGACAAG
CTATCGAATTATTTGATCACCAAGGTGCAGAGCCAGCCTTCTTATTCGGCCTTGAATTGATCATATGCGG
ATTAGAAAAACAACTTAAATGTGAAAGTGGGTCTTAA
