Features (pLannotate 1.2.2; 15 found; start..end, strand, type, name):
     47..120     +  promoter       PLtetO-1 promoter: modified phage lambda PL promoter with tet operator sites (Lutz and Bujard, 1997)
    156..833     +  CDS            torR: TORR_ECOLI - Experimental evidence at protein level: Swiss-Prot protein existence level 1. Member of the two-component regulatory system TorS/TorR involved in the anaerobic utilization of trimethylamine-N-oxide (TMAO). Phosphorylated TorR activates the transcription of the torCAD operon by binding to four decameric boxes located in the torCAD promoter. Box1, 2 and 4 contain the DNA sequence 5'-CTGTTCATAT-3' and box3 contains the DNA sequence 5'-CCGTTCATCC-3'. Phosphorylated as well as unphosphorylated TorR negatively regulates its own expression by binding to box1 and 2. From Escherichia coli
    893..964     +  terminator     rrnB T1 terminator: transcription terminator T1 from the E. coli rrnB gene
    980..1007    +  terminator     T7Te terminator: phage T7 early transcription terminator
   1259..1972    +  CDS            superfolder GFP: GFP variant that folds robustly even when fused to poorly folded proteins (Pédelacq et al., 2006)
   1999..2070    +  terminator     rrnB T1 terminator: transcription terminator T1 from the E. coli rrnB gene
   2086..2113    +  terminator     T7Te terminator: phage T7 early transcription terminator
   2120..2164    +  misc_feature   MCS (fragment): pUC18/19 multiple cloning site
   2171..2199    +  promoter       J23119 promoter (fragment): bacterial promoter (Registry of Standard Biological Parts BBa J23119)
   2234..2860    +  CDS            TetR: tetracycline repressor TetR; tetR; TetR binds to the tetracycline operator tetO to inhibit transcription. This inhibition can be relieved by adding tetracycline or doxycycline.
   2866..2952    +  terminator     rrnB T1 terminator: Escherichia coli rrnB; transcription terminator T1 from the E. coli rrnB gene
   3117..3705    -  rep_origin     ori: high-copy-number ColE1/pMB1/pBR322/pUC origin of replication
   3793..3887    -  terminator     lambda t0 terminator: transcription terminator from phage lambda
   3911..4567    -  CDS            cat: CAT_ECOLX - Experimental evidence at protein level: Swiss-Prot protein existence level 1. This enzyme is an effector of chloramphenicol resistance in bacteria. From Escherichia coli. This protein is used as a marker in many commonly used cloning vectors, such as pACYC184.
   4568..4666    -  promoter       cat promoter: promoter of the E. coli cat gene encoding chloramphenicol acetyltransferase
>Addgene plasmid #125095 | pKD265 | addgene full sequence | sequence record 247895 | Addgene NGS Result
CTATAAAAATAGGCGTATCACGAGGCCCTTTCGTCTTCACCTCGAGTCCCTATCAGTGATAGAGATTGAC
ATCCCTATCAGTGATAGAGATACTGAGCACATCAGCAGGACGCACTGACCTAAGCGTAAAATAAGTAAAT
TACACCTATACAAGTATGCCACATCACATTGTTATTGTTGAAGATGAGCCGGTTACCCAGGCGCGATTAC
AATCCTACTTCACTCAGGAGGGGTATACCGTTTCCGTTACGGCGAGCGGTGCTGGGCTACGGGAAATTAT
GCAGAATCAGTCGGTAGATTTAATTCTGCTGGATATCAACTTACCCGATGAAAATGGCCTGATGTTAACC
CGCGCCCTGCGAGAACGCTCAACGGTGGGGATTATTCTGGTTACCGGACGCAGCGATCGGATTGACCGTA
TTGTTGGGCTGGAAATGGGCGCAGACGATTACGTCACCAAACCGCTGGAACTGCGCGAACTGGTAGTACG
GGTGAAAAATCTGCTCTGGCGAATCGACCTCGCGCGACAAGCTCAACCGCACACTCAGGACAACTGCGTG
GAGCTTGGCGGGCTGACGATTTATCCTGATCAGAATGAGGCCGAATGGAACAGCGTCCGGATTTTGTTTT
CCCAAAAAGAATTCCAGCTTCTCTCGATTTTTGTGAGGGAGCATAAAAAAATTGTCTCTCGTGATGAACT
ATTGGAGGCGTTATGGGATGACGTTGATTTTGTCGATGACAATACGTTAACGGTCAATGTCAATCGGCTG
CGGAGAAAACTGGAGAATGCAGGACTGACAGATTGCATTTCCACAATCAGAGGACAAGGTTATCAATTTC
AAGTCAATCGGAAGGATGAAGCGGAATGTTAATAATAATCTAGACCAGGCATCAAATAAAACGAAAGGCT
CAGTCGAAAGACTGGGCCTTTCGTTTTATCTGTTGTTTGTCGGTGAACGCTCTCTACTAGAGTCACACTG
GCTCACCTTCGGGTGGGCCTTTCTGCGTTTATAGTAAATCACTGCATAATTCGTGTCGCTCAAGGCGCAC
TCCCGTTCTGGATAATGTTTTTTGCGCCGACATCATAACGGTTCTGGCAAATATTCTGAAATGAGCTGGT
TAGCTAGTCACACCCTCGTGAATGTGACAGCATTGTAAGATTGGGGAGCGGAATTGCAAGAAAGTTCGAT
GGGAGGATGCTGACTTCCTTTTTATAATAAAGAAAAAGGAGGAGCAGAACAAAGAGGAGAAATACTAGAT
GCGTAAAGGCGAAGAGCTGTTCACTGGTGTCGTCCCTATTCTGGTGGAACTGGATGGTGATGTCAACGGT
CATAAGTTTTCCGTGCGTGGCGAGGGTGAAGGTGACGCAACTAATGGTAAACTGACGCTGAAGTTCATCT
GTACTACTGGTAAACTGCCGGTACCTTGGCCGACTCTGGTAACGACGCTGACTTATGGTGTTCAGTGCTT
TGCTCGTTATCCGGACCATATGAAGCAGCATGACTTCTTCAAGTCCGCCATGCCGGAAGGCTATGTGCAG
GAACGCACGATTTCCTTTAAGGATGACGGCACGTACAAAACGCGTGCGGAAGTGAAATTTGAAGGCGATA
CCCTGGTAAACCGCATTGAGCTGAAAGGCATTGACTTTAAAGAAGACGGCAATATCCTGGGCCATAAGCT
GGAATACAATTTTAACAGCCACAATGTTTACATCACCGCCGATAAACAAAAAAATGGCATTAAAGCGAAT
TTTAAAATTCGCCACAACGTGGAGGATGGCAGCGTGCAGCTGGCTGATCACTACCAGCAAAACACTCCAA
TCGGTGATGGTCCTGTTCTGCTGCCAGACAATCACTATCTGAGCACGCAAAGCGTTCTGTCTAAAGATCC
GAACGAGAAACGCGATCATATGGTTCTGCTGGAGTTCGTAACCGCAGCGGGCATCACGCATGGTATGGAT
GAACTGTACAAATGATGATAATAATCTAGACCAGGCATCAAATAAAACGAAAGGCTCAGTCGAAAGACTG
GGCCTTTCGTTTTATCTGTTGTTTGTCGGTGAACGCTCTCTACTAGAGTCACACTGGCTCACCTTCGGGT
GGGCCTTTCTGCGTTTATAGGTACCCGTGGATCCTCTAGAGTCGACCTGCAGGCATGCAAGCTTTTTACG
GCTAGCTCAGTCCTAGGTATAGTGCTAGCCCAGCCAGAGAAACACTCTTTAACAGGGGGTAGTATGATGT
CTCGTTTAGATAAAAGTAAAGTGATTAACAGCGCATTAGAGCTGCTTAATGAGGTCGGAATCGAAGGTTT
AACAACCCGTAAACTCGCCCAGAAGCTAGGTGTAGAGCAGCCTACATTGTATTGGCATGTAAAAAATAAG
CGGGCTTTGCTCGACGCCTTAGCCATTGAGATGTTAGATAGGCACCATACTCACTTTTGCCCTTTAGAAG
GGGAAAGCTGGCAAGATTTTTTACGTAATAACGCTAAAAGTTTTAGATGTGCTTTACTAAGTCATCGCGA
TGGAGCAAAAGTACATTTAGGTACACGGCCTACAGAAAAACAGTATGAAACTCTCGAAAATCAATTAGCC
TTTTTATGCCAACAAGGTTTTTCACTAGAGAATGCATTATATGCACTCAGCGCAGTGGGGCATTTTACTT
TAGGTTGCGTATTGGAAGATCAAGAGCATCAAGTCGCTAAAGAAGAAAGGGAAACACCTACTACTGATAG
TATGCCGCCATTATTACGACAAGCTATCGAATTATTTGATCACCAAGGTGCAGAGCCAGCCTTCTTATTC
GGCCTTGAATTGATCATATGCGGATTAGAAAAACAACTTAAATGTGAAAGTGGGTCTTAAGGCATCAAAT
AAAACGAAAGGCTCAGTCGAAAGACTGGGCCTTTCGTTTTATCTGTTGTTTGTCGGTGAACGCTCTCCTG
AGTAGGACAAATCCGCCGCCCTAGACCTAGGGCGTTCGGCTGCGGCGAGCGGTATCAGCTCACTCAAAGG
CGGTAATACGGTTATCCACAGAATCAGGGGATAACGCATGCAAGAACATGTGAGCAAAAGGCCAGCAAAA
GGCCAGGAACCGTAAAAAGGCCGCGTTGCTGGCGTTTTTCCATAGGCTCCGCCCCCCTGACGAGCATCAC
AAAAATCGACGCTCAAGTCAGAGGTGGCGAAACCCGACAGGACTATAAAGATACCAGGCGTTTCCCCCTG
GAAGCTCCCTCGTGCGCTCTCCTGTTCCGACCCTGCCGCTTACCGGATACCTGTCCGCCTTTCTCCCTTC
GGGAAGCGTGGCGCTTTCTCATAGCTCACGCTGTAGGTATCTCAGTTCGGTGTAGGTCGTTCGCTCCAAG
CTGGGCTGTGTGCACGAACCCCCCGTTCAGCCCGACCGCTGCGCCTTATCCGGTAACTATCGTCTTGAGT
CCAACCCGGTAAGACACGACTTATCGCCACTGGCAGCAGCCACTGGTAACAGGATTAGCAGAGCGAGGTA
TGTAGGCGGTGCTACAGAGTTCTTGAAGTGGTGGCCTAACTACGGCTACACTAGAAGGACAGTATTTGGT
ATCTGCGCTCTGCTGAAGCCAGTTACCTTCGGAAAAAGAGTTGGTAGCTCTTGATCCGGCAAACAAACCA
CCGCTGGTAGCGGTGGTTTTTTTGTTTGCAAGCAGCAGATTACGCGCAGAAAAAAAGGATCTCAAGAAGA
TCCTTTGATCTTTTCTACGGGGTCTGACGCTCAGTGGAACGAAAACTCACGTTAAGGGATTTTGGTCATG
ACTAGTGCTTGGATTCTCACCAATAAAAAACGCCCGGCGGCAACCGAGCGTTCTGAACAAATCCAGATGG
AGTTCTGAGGTCATTACTGGATCTATCAACAGGAGTCCAAGCGAGCTCGATATCAAATTACGCCCCGCCC
TGCCACTCATCGCAGTACTGTTGTAATTCATTAAGCATTCTGCCGACATGGAAGCCATCACAAACGGCAT
GATGAACCTGAATCGCCAGCGGCATCAGCACCTTGTCGCCTTGCGTATAATATTTGCCCATGGTGAAAAC
GGGGGCGAAGAAGTTGTCCATATTGGCCACGTTTAAATCAAAACTGGTGAAACTCACCCAGGGATTGGCT
GAGACGAAAAACATATTCTCAATAAACCCTTTAGGGAAATAGGCCAGGTTTTCACCATAACACGCCACAT
CTTGCGAATATATGTGTAGAAACTGCCGGAAATCGTCGTGGTATTCACTCCAGAGCGATGAAAACGTTTC
AGTTTGCTCATGGAAAACGGTGTAACAAGGGTGAACACTATCCCATATCACCAGCTCACCGTCTTTCATT
GCCATACGAAATTCCGGATGAGCATTCATCAGGCGGGCAAGAATGTGAATAAAGGCCGGATAAAACTTGT
GCTTATTTTTCTTTACGGTCTTTAAAAAGGCCGTAATATCCAGCTGAACGGTCTGGTTATAGGTACATTG
AGCAACTGACTGAAATGCCTCAAAATGTTCTTTACGATGCCATTGGGATATATCAACGGTGGTATATCCA
GTGATTTTTTTCTCCATTTTAGCTTCCTTAGCTCCTGAAAATCTCGATAACTCAAAAAATACGACCGGTA
GTGATCTTATTTCATTATGGTGAAAGTTGGAACCTCTTACGGGCCGGCCAACGTCTCATTTTCGCCAGAT
ATCGACGTCTAAGAAACCATTATTATCATGACATTAAC
